>Addgene plasmid #168663 | pDONR223 HCoV-NL63 NSP16_nostop | addgene full sequence | sequence record 392102 | Addgene NGS Result
CAAATAATGATTTTATTTTGACTGATAGTGACCTGTTCGTTGCAACAAATTGATGAGCAATGCTTTTTTA
TAATGCCAACTTTGTACAAAAAAGTTGGCATGTCTGCTGAATGGAAGTGTGGTTATGCTATGCCACAAAT
TTATAAGCTTCAACGTATGTGTTTGGAACCTTGTAATTTATATAATTATGGTGCTGGTATTAAGTTGCCT
AGTGGTATAATGTTAAATGTTGTTAAATACACTCAGCTTTGTCAATACCTAAATAGCACTACAATGTGCG
TACCTCATAATATGCGTGTTTTGCACTATGGTGCTGGTTCTGACAAAGGTGTGGCACCTGGTACAACTGT
TTTAAAACGTTGGCTACCACCCGATGCAATAATCATTGATAATGATATCAATGATTATGTTAGTGATGCA
GATTTTAGCATTACAGGTGATTGTGCTACTGTTTATCTTGAAGATAAGTTTGACTTACTTATTTCTGATA
TGTATGATGGTAGAATTAAATTTTGTGATGGTGAAAATGTCTCTAAAGATGGGTTTTTTACTTATCTTAA
TGGTGTTATTAGAGAAAAATTAGCTATTGGTGGTAGTGTTGCCATTAAGATTACAGAATATAGTTGGAAT
AAGTATCTTTATGAATTAATACAAAGATTTGCTTTTTGGACTTTGTTTTGCACGTCTGTTAATACATCCT
CTTCAGAAGCTTTTCTTATTGGTATTAATTATTTAGGTGACTTTATTCAAGGTCCTTTTATAGCTGGTAA
CACTGTTCATGCTAATTATATATTTTGGCGTAATTCTACTATTATGTCTTTGTCATACAATTCAGTTTTA
GATTTAAGTAAGTTTGAATGTAAACATAAAGCCACTGTTGTTGTTACACTTAAAGATAGTGATGTAAATG
ATATGGTTTTGAGTTTGATTAAGAGTGGTAGGTTGTTGTTACGCAATAATGGTCGTTTTGGTGGTTTTAG
TAATCATTTAGTCTCAACTAAATACCCAACTTTCTTGTACAAAGTTGGCATTATAAGAAAGCATTGCTTA
TCAATTTGTTGCAACGAACAGGTCACTATCAGTCAAAATAAAATCATTATTTGCCATCCAGCTGATATCC
CCTATAGTGAGTCGTATTACATGGTCATAGCTGTTTCCTGGCAGCTCTGGCCCGTGTCTCAAAATCTCTG
ATGTTACATTGCACAAGATAAAAATATATCATCATGCCTCCTCTAGACCAGCCAGGACAGAAATGCCTCG
ACTTCGCTGCTACCCAAGGTTGCCGGGTGACGCACACCGTGGAAACGGATGAAGGCACGAACCCAGTGGA
CATAAGCCTGTTCGGTTCGTAAGCTGTAATGCAAGTAGCGTATGCGCTCACGCAACTGGTCCAGAACCTT
GACCGAACGCAGCGGTGGTAACGGCGCAGTGGCGGTTTTCATGGCTTGTTATGACTGTTTTTTTGGGGTA
CAGTCTATGCCTCGGGCATCCAAGCAGCAAGCGCGTTACGCCGTGGGTCGATGTTTGATGTTATGGAGCA
GCAACGATGTTACGCAGCAGGGCAGTCGCCCTAAAACAAAGTTAAACATTATGAGGGAAGCGGTGATCGC
CGAAGTATCGACTCAACTATCAGAGGTAGTTGGCGTCATCGAGCGCCATCTCGAACCGACGTTGCTGGCC
GTACATTTGTACGGCTCCGCAGTGGATGGCGGCCTGAAGCCACACAGTGATATTGATTTGCTGGTTACGG
TGACCGTAAGGCTTGATGAAACAACGCGGCGAGCTTTGATCAACGACCTTTTGGAAACTTCGGCTTCCCC
TGGAGAGAGCGAGATTCTCCGCGCTGTAGAAGTCACCATTGTTGTGCACGACGACATCATTCCGTGGCGT
TATCCAGCTAAGCGCGAACTGCAATTTGGAGAATGGCAGCGCAATGACATTCTTGCAGGTATCTTCGAGC
CAGCCACGATCGACATTGATCTGGCTATCTTGCTGACAAAAGCAAGAGAACATAGCGTTGCCTTGGTAGG
TCCAGCGGCGGAGGAACTCTTTGATCCGGTTCCTGAACAGGATCTATTTGAGGCGCTAAATGAAACCTTA
ACGCTATGGAACTCGCCGCCCGACTGGGCTGGCGATGAGCGAAATGTAGTGCTTACGTTGTCCCGCATTT
GGTACAGCGCAGTAACCGGCAAAATCGCGCCGAAGGATGTCGCTGCCGACTGGGCAATGGAGCGCCTGCC
GGCCCAGTATCAGCCCGTCATACTTGAAGCTAGACAGGCTTATCTTGGACAAGAAGAAGATCGCTTGGCC
TCGCGCGCAGATCAGTTGGAAGAATTTGTCCACTACGTGAAAGGCGAGATCACCAAGGTAGTCGGCAAAT
AACCCTCGAGCCACCCATGACCAAAATCCCTTAACGTGAGTTACGCGTCGTTCCACTGAGCGTCAGACCC
CGTAGAAAAGATCAAAGGATCTTCTTGAGATCCTTTTTTTCTGCGCGTAATCTGCTGCTTGCAAACAAAA
AAACCACCGCTACCAGCGGTGGTTTGTTTGCCGGATCAAGAGCTACCAACTCTTTTTCCGAAGGTAACTG
GCTTCAGCAGAGCGCAGATACCAAATACTGTTCTTCTAGTGTAGCCGTAGTTAGGCCACCACTTCAAGAA
CTCTGTAGCACCGCCTACATACCTCGCTCTGCTAATCCTGTTACCAGTGGCTGCTGCCAGTGGCGATAAG
TCGTGTCTTACCGGGTTGGACTCAAGACGATAGTTACCGGATAAGGCGCAGCGGTCGGGCTGAACGGGGG
GTTCGTGCACACAGCCCAGCTTGGAGCGAACGACCTACACCGAACTGAGATACCTACAGCGTGAGCTATG
AGAAAGCGCCACGCTTCCCGAAGGGAGAAAGGCGGACAGGTATCCGGTAAGCGGCAGGGTCGGAACAGGA
GAGCGCACGAGGGAGCTTCCAGGGGGAAACGCCTGGTATCTTTATAGTCCTGTCGGGTTTCGCCACCTCT
GACTTGAGCGTCGATTTTTGTGATGCTCGTCAGGGGGGCGGAGCCTATGGAAAAACGCCAGCAACGCGGC
CTTTTTACGGTTCCTGGCCTTTTGCTGGCCTTTTGCTCACATGTTCTTTCCTGCGTTATCCCCTGATTCT
GTGGATAACCGTATTACCGCCTTTGAGTGAGCTGATACCGCTCGCCGCAGCCGAACGACCGAGCGCAGCG
AGTCAGTGAGCGAGGAAGCGGAAGAGCGCCCAATACGCAAACCGCCTCTCCCCGCGCGTTGGCCGATTCA
TTAATGCAGCTGGCACGACAGGTTTCCCGACTGGAAAGCGGGCAGTGAGCGCAACGCAATTAATACGCGT
ACCGCTAGCCAGGAAGAGTTTGTAGAAACGCAAAAAGGCCATCCGTCAGGATGGCCTTCTGCTTAGTTTG
ATGCCTGGCAGTTTATGGCGGGCGTCCTGCCCGCCACCCTCCGGGCCGTTGCTTCACAACGTTCAAATCC
GCTCCCGGCGGATTTGTCCTACTCAGGAGAGCGTTCACCGACAAACAACAGATAAAACGAAAGGCCCAGT
CTTCCGACTGAGCCTTTCGTTTTATTTGATGCCTGGCAGTTCCCTACTCTCGCGTTAACGCTAGCATGGA
TGTTTTCCCAGTCACGACGTTGTAAAACGACGGCCAGTCTTAAGCTCGGGCCC
Features (pLannotate 1.2.2; 12 found; start..end, strand, type, name):
      2..97      +  protein_bind   attL3: mutant version of attL; recombination site for the Gateway® LR reaction LR Clonase™
     79..999     +  CDS            rep (fragment): R1AB_CVPFS - Protein inferred from homology: Swiss-Prot protein existence level 3. NendoU is a Mn(2+)-dependent, uridylate-specific enzyme, which leaves 2'-3'-cyclic phosphates 5' to the cleaved bond. From Porcine transmissible gastroenteritis coronavirus (strain FS772/70) (TGEV).
   1004..1103    -  protein_bind   attL2: mutant version of attL; recombination site for the Gateway® LR reaction LR Clonase™
   1121..1139    -  promoter       T7 promoter: promoter for bacteriophage T7 RNA polymerase
   1329..1352    +  promoter       Pc promoter (fragment): intI1 (promoter lies within the coding sequence); class 1 integron promoter
   1528..1584    +  CDS            GmR (fragment): gentamycin acetyltransferase; aacC1; confers resistance to gentamycin
   1591..2382    +  CDS            SmR: aminoglycoside adenylyltransferase (Murphy, 1985); aadA; confers resistance to spectinomycin and streptomycin
   2475..3063    +  rep_origin     ori: high-copy-number ColE1/pMB1/pBR322/pUC origin of replication
   3246..3338    +  CDS            lacI (fragment): lac repressor; lacI; The lac repressor binds to the lac operator to inhibit transcription in E. coli. This inhibition can be relieved by adding lactose or isopropyl-β-D-thiogalactopyranoside (IPTG).
   3393..3420    -  terminator     rrnB T2 terminator: transcription terminator T2 from the E. coli rrnB gene
   3552..3595    +  terminator     rrnB T1 terminator: Escherichia coli rrnB; transcription terminator T1 from the E. coli rrnB gene
   3642..3678    -  CDS            lacZα (fragment): LacZα fragment of β-galactosidase; lacZ fragment
