[The description below was written by a language model from this plasmid's Addgene catalogue record and pLannotate feature annotations shown in this document.]
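Description:
pDONR223 HCoV-NL63 NSP16_nostop is a Gateway Entry clone built on the pDONR223 donor backbone, carrying the NSP16 coding region of human coronavirus NL63. NSP16 is one of the mature non-structural proteins released from the ORF1ab replicase polyprotein. The automated annotation reflects this origin, matching the roughly 900 bp insert by homology to the replicase polyprotein of a related porcine coronavirus rather than to NL63 itself. The functional note attached to that hit (the NendoU endoribonuclease) belongs to the polyprotein reference entry and should not be read as describing this insert. The open reading frame lies between two attL recombination sites. One is labelled attL3 by the annotation tool and the other attL2. These sites allow LR Clonase-mediated transfer of the insert into any compatible Destination vector. As the name indicates, the native stop codon is omitted, so the ORF can be fused in frame to C-terminal tags or reporter domains supplied by the destination plasmid.

The plasmid is maintained in E. coli through a high-copy ColE1/pUC-type origin and selected with spectinomycin via the aadA (SmR) aminoglycoside adenylyltransferase gene, which sits downstream of a fragment of a class 1 integron Pc promoter. A T7 promoter lies just outside the attL2 site, and rrnB T1 and T2 terminators help insulate the cloning region from read-through transcription. Short fragments of GmR, lacI and lacZα are backbone remnants with no evident function. No eukaryotic promoter or expression elements are annotated, consistent with its role as a shuttle intermediate rather than an expression vector. The sequenced record is 3,693 nt, smaller than the listed empty backbone because recombination replaces the donor cassette. The clone belongs to a collection of human coronavirus protein-coding sequences in Entry format.
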