Addgene plasmid #168663: pDONR223 HCoV-NL63 NSP16_nostop
Purpose: Gateway-compatible Entry vector
Depositing lab: Fritz Roth. Depositing organization: Sinai Health System. Publication: A resource of human coronavirus protein-coding sequences in a flexible, multipurpose Gateway Entry clone collection. Weller B, Lin CW, Pogoutse O, Sauer M, Marin-de la Rosa N, Strobel A, Young V, Knapp JJ, Rayhan A, Falter C, Kim DK, Roth FP, Falter-Braun P. G3 (Bethesda). 2023 Jul 5;13(7):jkad105. doi: 10.1093/g3journal/jkad105. PubMed 37267226.
Backbone
  Vector backbone: pDONR223
  Backbone manufacturer: Rual et al, Genome Res. 14:2128-2135, 2004.
  Backbone size w/o insert (bp): 5005
  Vector type: Other
Growth in bacteria
  Bacterial resistance: Spectinomycin, 50 μg/mL
  Growth temperature: 37°C
  Growth strain: DH5alpha
  Copy number: Unknown
Gene/Insert
  Gene/Insert name: NSP16
  Species: Other
  Insert size (bp): 903
  Entrez Gene: ORF1ab (a.k.a. HCNV63gp1)
  Cloning method: Gateway Cloning
  Sequencing primers: 5′ m13-For; 3′ m13-Rev
Resource information
  A portion of this plasmid was derived from a plasmid made by: Falter-Braun Lab
Terms and licenses: Academic/Nonprofit Terms; Industry Terms
How to cite: pDONR223 HCoV-NL63 NSP16_nostop was a gift from Fritz Roth (Addgene plasmid # 168663 ; http://n2t.net/addgene:168663 ; RRID:Addgene_168663)
